>Addgene plasmid #228118 | pAGK58 | addgene full sequence | sequence record 458565 | Addgene NGS Result
ACTAGTTATTAATAGTAATCAATTACGGGGTCATTAGTTCATAGCCCATATATGGAGTTCCGCGTTACAT
AACTTACGGTAAATGGCCCGCCTGGCTGACCGCCCAACGACCCCCGCCCATTGACGTCAATAATGACGTA
TGTTCCCATAGTAACGCCAATAGGGACTTTCCATTGACGTCAATGGGTGGAGTATTTACGGTAAACTGCC
CACTTGGCAGTACATCAAGTGTATCATATGCCAAGTACGCCCCCTATTGACGTCAATGACGGTAAATGGC
CCGCCTGGCATTATGCCCAGTACATGACCTTATGGGACTTTCCTACTTGGCAGTACATCTACGTATTAGT
CATCGCTATTACCATGGTCGAGGTGAGCCCCACGTTCTGCTTCACTCTCCCCATCTCCCCCCCCTCCCCA
CCCCCAATTTTGTATTTATTTATTTTTTAATTATTTTGTGCAGCGATGGGGGCGGGGGGGGGGGGGGGGG
GCGCGCGCCAGGCGGGGCGGGGCGGGGCGAGGGGCGGGGCGGGGCGAGGCGGAGAGGTGCGGCGGCAGCC
AATCAGAGCGGCGCGCTCCGAAAGTTTCCTTTTATGGCGAGGCGGCGGCGGCGGCGGCCCTATAAAAAGC
GAAGCGCGCGGCGGGCGGGAGTCGCTGCGCGCTGCCTTCGCCCCGTGCCCCGCTCCGCCGCCGCCTCGCG
CCGCCCGCCCCGGCTCTGACTGACCGCGTTACTCCCACAGGTGAGCGGGCGGGACGGCCCTTCTCCTCCG
GGCTGTAATTAGCGCTTGGTTTAATGACGGCTTGTTTCTTTTCTGTGGCTGCGTGAAAGCCTTGAGGGGC
TCCGGGAGGGCCCTTTGTGCGGGGGGAGCGGCTCGGGGGGTGCGTGCGTGTGTGTGTGCGTGGGGAGCGC
CGCGTGCGGCTCCGCGCTGCCCGGCGGCTGTGAGCGCTGCGGGCGCGGCGCGGGGCTTTGTGCGCTCCGC
AGTGTGCGCGAGGGGAGCGCGGCCGGGGGCGGTGCCCCGCGGTGCGGGGGGGGCTGCGAGGGGAACAAAG
GCTGCGTGCGGGGTGTGTGCGTGGGGGGGTGAGCAGGGGGTGTGGGCGCGTCGGTCGGGCTGCAACCCCC
CCTGCACCCCCCTCCCCGAGTTGCTGAGCACGGCCCGGCTTCGGGTGCGGGGCTCCGTACGGGGCGTGGC
GCGGGGCTCGCCGTGCCGGGCGGGGGGTGGCGGCAGGTGGGGGTGCCGGGCGGGGCGGGGCCGCCTCGGG
CCGGGGAGGGCTCGGGGGAGGGGCGCGGCGGCCCCCGGAGCGCCGGCGGCTGTCGAGGCGCGGCGAGCCG
CAGCCATTGCCTTTTATGGTAATCGTGCGAGAGGGCGCAGGGACTTCCTTTGTCCCAAATCTGTGCGGAG
CCGAAATCTGGGAGGCGCCGCCGCACCCCCTCTAGCGGGCGCGGGGCGAAGCGGTGCGGCGCCGGCAGGA
AGGAAATGGGCGGGGAGGGCCTTCGTGCGTCGCCGCGCCGCCGTCCCCTTCTCCCTCTCCAGCCTCGGGG
CTGTCCGCGGGGGGACGGCTGCCTTCGGGGGGGACGGGGCAGGGCGGGGTTCGGCTTCTGGCGTGTGACC
GGCGGCTCTAGAGCCTCTGCTAACCATGTTCATGCCTTCTTCTTTTTCCTACAGCTCCTGGGCAACGTGC
TGGTTATTGTGCTGTCTCATCATTTTGGCAAAGAATTGAGCTCGATATCGGTACGCCACCATGGAGCCCA
ATGACTACGTAAATAGGTTGCGACATGCTATGGAAATAAGTGAAAACCCGCGCTTTAGCCCTGAGTACAT
TGCTCAATGTTGTACTTACGCCGAGAATCTCCTCAAGCAAGGGCTGCCAGTTCTGTTCGATCAAACGCAT
ATTCGGAAAGTTCTGGGGATGGCGGCACCTCGATTGTGTGATTATCACAGATTCACAATCCCAAAGCACA
ACGGATCTAGAATTATCACGGCCCCATCTAGGAAGCTGAAGCTTCGACAACAATGGATATACCAGAATAT
CCTTATACGAAAGGAGGCTTCACCGTACACGCACGGATTTGTTCCTGAACGCAGCATCGTGACTAACGCA
ATCCTCCATATAGGATACGCATACACCTACTGCGTGGATATCACGGATTTCTTTCCTAGCATCACTAAGA
AGCAGGTCTTGCCTATATTCCGAAATATGGGCTATAGTGGTTCTGCTGCAAATACTCTCTGCGACCTCTG
TTGCTATGACGGGGTCCTCCCCCAGGGGGCGCCTACTAGCCCATACCTCAGTAACATGATTTGTCGCGAT
CTTGATGACGAATTGGGGGCTATGGCGCGGCGGTTCCGGGGGATTTTTACACGGTATGCGGATGACATAG
CTATCTCCACAAACCAACAACAGCCGCAACTTTTGGATGCCTTGGGACTTATCCTCGGGAAGCACGGATT
TCTTATGAATCTCGATAAGTGTCGAGTCTATAATCCTGGACAGCCCAAAAGAATTACTGGATTGACCGTT
CACAATAGAGTATCAGTTCCGAAAACCTTTAAGCGGAAATTGCGGCAGGAAATACATTACTGTCAGAAGT
TCGGAGTGACTGCACATTTGGAAAACACGAAGGCTGCACGATCCATCCACTATAGGGAACATCTGTATGG
AAAGGCATACTATGTTAAAATGGTTGAGCCTGAGCTCGGGGCGCACTTCCTCGATGAGTTGTCAAAGGTA
GACTGGCCAGAGCCACCAAAGAAGAAAAGAAAGGTCTGATCCCGGTTAGTAATGAGTTTAAACCTGTGCC
TTCTAGTTGCCAGCCATCTGTTGTTTGCCCCTCCCCCGTGCCTTCCTTGACCCTGGAAGGTGCCACTCCC
ACTGTCCTTTCCTAATAAAATGAGGAAATTGCATCGCATTGTCTGAGTAGGTGTCATTCTATTCTGGGGG
GTGGGGTGGGGCAGGACAGCAAGGGGGAGGATTGGGAAGACAATAGCAGGCATGCTGGGGATGCGGTGGG
CTCTATGGAGATCTGCGAAATCGGATCCAGCTGAATCTAAGTGAGGGCCTATTTCCCATGATTCCTTCAT
ATTTGCATATACGATACAAGGCTGTTAGAGAGATAATTGGAATTAATTTGACTGTAAACACAAAGATATT
AGTACAAAATACGTGACGTAGAAAGTAATAATTTCTTGGGTAGTTTGCAGTTTTAAAATTATGTTTTAAA
ATGGACTATCATATGCTTACCGTAACTTGAAAGTATTTCGATTTCTTGGCTTTATATATCTTGTGGAAAG
GACGAAAGTATAAAACCGGGAACGATCAGACCGGGGTGAATTCGCCCCCTTGATCAAACGGCACTAACCA
CTGTTTGCCGTGCGTGCGTACAAACGGCAGAAGCTGGAGGAGGAAGGGCCTGAGTCCGAGCAGAAGAATA
TGGCCCATAAAGTTCTCCCATCACATCAACCGGTGGCGCATTGCCACGAAGCAGGCCAATGGGGAGGACA
TCGATGTCAACGCACGCACGGCAAACAGACAGATCCATTATTATTACAATTTATTTAGTGATCGTTCCCG
GTTTTATACTTTTTTTTGAACGCTGACGTCATCAACCCGCTCCAAGGAATCGCGGGCCCAGTGTCACTAG
GCGGGAACACCCAGCGCGCGTGCGCCCTGGCAGGAAGATGGCTGTGAGGGACAGGGGAGTGGCGCCCTGC
AATATTTGCATGTCGCTATGTGTTCTGGGAAATCACCATAAACGTGAAATGTCTTTGGATTTGGGAATCT
TATAAGTTCTGTATGAGACCACGAAAGAGTCCGAGCAGAAGAAGAAGTTTCAGAGCTATGCTGGAAACAG
CATAGCAAGTTGAAATAAGGCTAGTCCGTTATCAACTTGAAAAAGTGGCACCGAGTCGGTGCTTTTTTTT
TTTTAGCTTGGCGTAATCATGGTCATAGCTGTTTCCTGTGTGAAATTGTTATCCGCTCACAATTCCACAC
AACATACGAGCCGGAAGCATAAAGTGTAAAGCCTGGGGTGCCTAATGAGTGAGCTAACTCACATTAATTG
CGTTGCGCTCACTGCCCGCTTTCCAGTCGGGAAACCTGTCGTGCCAGCGGATCCGCATCTCAATTAGTCA
GCAACCATAGTCCCGCCCCTAACTCCGCCCATCCCGCCCCTAACTCCGCCCAGTTCCGCCCATTCTCCGC
CCCATGGCTGACTAATTTTTTTTATTTATGCAGAGGCCGAGGCCGCCTCGGCCTCTGAGCTATTCCAGAA
GTAGTGAGGAGGCTTTTTTGGAGGCCTAGGCTTTTGCAAAAAGCTAACTTGTTTATTGCAGCTTATAATG
GTTACAAATAAAGCAATAGCATCACAAATTTCACAAATAAAGCATTTTTTTCACTGCATTCTAGTTGTGG
TTTGTCCAAACTCATCAATGTATCTTATCATGTCTGGATCCGCTGCATTAATGAATCGGCCAACGCGCGG
GGAGAGGCGGTTTGCGTATTGGGCGCTCTTCCGCTTCCTCGCTCACTGACTCGCTGCGCTCGGTCGTTCG
GCTGCGGCGAGCGGTATCAGCTCACTCAAAGGCGGTAATACGGTTATCCACAGAATCAGGGGATAACGCA
GGAAAGAACATGTGAGCAAAAGGCCAGCAAAAGGCCAGGAACCGTAAAAAGGCCGCGTTGCTGGCGTTTT
TCCATAGGCTCCGCCCCCCTGACGAGCATCACAAAAATCGACGCTCAAGTCAGAGGTGGCGAAACCCGAC
AGGACTATAAAGATACCAGGCGTTTCCCCCTGGAAGCTCCCTCGTGCGCTCTCCTGTTCCGACCCTGCCG
CTTACCGGATACCTGTCCGCCTTTCTCCCTTCGGGAAGCGTGGCGCTTTCTCATAGCTCACGCTGTAGGT
ATCTCAGTTCGGTGTAGGTCGTTCGCTCCAAGCTGGGCTGTGTGCACGAACCCCCCGTTCAGCCCGACCG
CTGCGCCTTATCCGGTAACTATCGTCTTGAGTCCAACCCGGTAAGACACGACTTATCGCCACTGGCAGCA
GCCACTGGTAACAGGATTAGCAGAGCGAGGTATGTAGGCGGTGCTACAGAGTTCTTGAAGTGGTGGCCTA
ACTACGGCTACACTAGAAGAACAGTATTTGGTATCTGCGCTCTGCTGAAGCCAGTTACCTTCGGAAAAAG
AGTTGGTAGCTCTTGATCCGGCAAACAAACCACCGCTGGTAGCGGTGGTTTTTTTGTTTGCAAGCAGCAG
ATTACGCGCAGAAAAAAAGGATCTCAAGAAGATCCTTTGATCTTTTCTACGGGGTCTGACGCTCAGTGGA
ACGAAAACTCACGTTAAGGGATTTTGGTCATGAGATTATCAAAAAGGATCTTCACCTAGATCCTTTTAAA
TTAAAAATGAAGTTTTAAATCAATCTAAAGTATATATGAGTAAACTTGGTCTGACAGTTACCAATGCTTA
ATCAGTGAGGCACCTATCTCAGCGATCTGTCTATTTCGTTCATCCATAGTTGCCTGACTCCCCGTCGTGT
AGATAACTACGATACGGGAGGGCTTACCATCTGGCCCCAGTGCTGCAATGATACCGCGAGACCCACGCTC
ACCGGCTCCAGATTTATCAGCAATAAACCAGCCAGCCGGAAGGGCCGAGCGCAGAAGTGGTCCTGCAACT
TTATCCGCCTCCATCCAGTCTATTAATTGTTGCCGGGAAGCTAGAGTAAGTAGTTCGCCAGTTAATAGTT
TGCGCAACGTTGTTGCCATTGCTACAGGCATCGTGGTGTCACGCTCGTCGTTTGGTATGGCTTCATTCAG
CTCCGGTTCCCAACGATCAAGGCGAGTTACATGATCCCCCATGTTGTGCAAAAAAGCGGTTAGCTCCTTC
GGTCCTCCGATCGTTGTCAGAAGTAAGTTGGCCGCAGTGTTATCACTCATGGTTATGGCAGCACTGCATA
ATTCTCTTACTGTCATGCCATCCGTAAGATGCTTTTCTGTGACTGGTGAGTACTCAACCAAGTCATTCTG
AGAATAGTGTATGCGGCGACCGAGTTGCTCTTGCCCGGCGTCAATACGGGATAATACCGCGCCACATAGC
AGAACTTTAAAAGTGCTCATCATTGGAAAACGTTCTTCGGGGCGAAAACTCTCAAGGATCTTACCGCTGT
TGAGATCCAGTTCGATGTAACCCACTCGTGCACCCAACTGATCTTCAGCATCTTTTACTTTCACCAGCGT
TTCTGGGTGAGCAAAAACAGGAAGGCAAAATGCCGCAAAAAAGGGAATAAGGGCGACACGGAAATGTTGA
ATACTCATACTCTTCCTTTTTCAATATTATTGAAGCATTTATCAGGGTTATTGTCTCATGAGCGGATACA
TATTTGAATGTATTTAGAAAAATAAACAAATAGGGGTTCCGCGCACATTTCCCCGAAAAGTGCCACCTGG
GTCGACATTGATTATTG
Features (pLannotate 1.2.2; 19 found; start..end, strand, type, name):
    368..647     +  promoter       chicken β-actin promoter: No description available
    648..1664    +  intron         chimeric intron: chimera between introns from chicken β-actin and rabbit β-globin
   2794..3018    +  polyA_signal   bGH poly(A) signal: bovine growth hormone polyadenylation signal
   3053..3293    +  promoter       U6 promoter: RNA polymerase III promoter for human U6 snRNA
   3440..3514    +  CDS            Emx1 (fragment): EMX1_MOUSE - Also known as Emx-1. Experimental evidence at protein level: Swiss-Prot protein existence level 1. Transcription factor, which in cooperation with EMX2, acts to generate the boundary between the roof and archipallium in the developing brain. May function in combinations with OTX1/2 to specify cell fates in the developing central nervous system. From Mus musculus (Mouse).
   3588..3802    +  promoter       H1 promoter: human H1 RNA promoter
   3845..3912    +  misc_RNA       tracrRNA (fragment): trans-activating CRISPR RNA for the Streptococcus pyogenes CRISPR/Cas9 system
   3966..3982    -  protein_bind   lac operator: The lac repressor binds to the lac operator to inhibit transcription in E. coli. This inhibition can be relieved by adding lactose or isopropyl-β-D-thiogalactopyranoside (IPTG). lac repressor encoded by lacI
   3990..4020    -  promoter       lac promoter: promoter for the E. coli lac operon
   4035..4056    -  protein_bind   CAP binding site: CAP binding activates transcription in the presence of cAMP. E. coli catabolite activator protein
   4069..4108    -  CDS            lacI (fragment): lac repressor; lacI; The lac repressor binds to the lac operator to inhibit transcription in E. coli. This inhibition can be relieved by adding lactose or isopropyl-β-D-thiogalactopyranoside (IPTG).
   4115..4137    +  promoter       SV40 promoter (fragment): SV40 enhancer and early promoter
   4161..4296    +  rep_origin     SV40 ori: SV40 origin of replication
   4316..4450    +  polyA_signal   SV40 poly(A) signal: SV40 polyadenylation signal
   4452..4506    -  CDS            lacI (fragment): lac repressor; lacI; The lac repressor binds to the lac operator to inhibit transcription in E. coli. This inhibition can be relieved by adding lactose or isopropyl-β-D-thiogalactopyranoside (IPTG).
   4689..5277    -  rep_origin     ori: high-copy-number ColE1/pMB1/pBR322/pUC origin of replication
   5448..6308    -  CDS            AmpR: β-lactamase; bla; confers resistance to ampicillin, carbenicillin, and related antibiotics
   6309..6413    -  promoter       AmpR promoter: bla
   6444..366     +  enhancer       CMV enhancer (across the origin): human cytomegalovirus immediate early enhancer
