>Addgene plasmid #228118 | pAGK58 Sequencing Result | analyzer sequence | sequence record 455383
GGCGGCGGCGGAGCGGGGCACGGGGCGAAGGCAGCGCGCAGCGACTCCCGCCCGCCGCGCGCTTCGCTTT
TTATAGGGCCGCCGCCGCCGCCGCCTCGCCATAAAAGGAAACTTTCGGAGCGCGCCGCTCTGATTGGCTG
CCGCCGCACCCCTCCCCCCCCCCCCCCCCCCCCCCCCCCCGCCCCCCCCCCCCCCCCCCCCCGGCGCGCC
CCCCCCCCCCCCCCCGCCCCCATCGCTGCACAAAATAATTAAAAAATAAATAAATACAAAATTGGGGGTG
GGGAGGGGGGGGAGATGGGGAGAGTGAAGCAGAACGTGGGGCTCACCTCGACCATGGTAATAGCGATGAC
TAATACGTAGATGTACTGCCAAGTAGGAAAGTCCCATAAGGTCATGTACTGGGCATAATGCCAGGCGGGC
CATTTACCGTCATTGACGTCAATAGGGGGCGTACTTGGCATATGATACACTTGATGTACTGCCAAGTGGG
CAGTTTACCGTAAATACTCCACCCATTGACGTCAATGGAAAGTCCCTATTGGCGTTACTATGGGAACATA
CGTCATTATTGACGTCAATGGGCGGGGGTCGTTGGGCGGTCAGCCAGGCGGGCCATTTACCGTAAGTTAT
GTAACGCGGAACTCCATATATGGGCTATGAACTAATGACCCCGTAATTGATTACTATTAATAACTAGTCA
ATAATCAATGTCGACCCAGGTGGCACTTTTCGGGGAAATGTGCGCGGAACCCCTATTTGTTTATTTTTCT
AAATACATTCAAATATGTATCCGCTCATGAGACAATAACCCTGATAAATGCTTCAATAATATTGAAAAAG
GAAGAGTATGAGTATTCAACATTTCCGTGTCGCCCTTATTCCCTTTTTTGCGGCATTTTGCCTTCCTGTT
TTTGCTCACCCAGAAACGCTGGTGAAAGTAAAAGATGCTGAAGATCAGTTGGGTGCACGAGTGGGTTACA
TCGAACTGGATCTCAACAGCGGTAAGATCCTTGAGAGTTTTCGCCCCGAAGAACGTTTTCCAATGATGAG
CACTTTTAAAGTTCTGCTATGTGGCGCGGTATTATCCCGTATTGACGCCGGGCAAGAGCAACTCGGTCGC
CGCATACACTATTCTCAGAATGACTTGGTTGAGTACTCACCAGTCACAGAAAAGCATCTTACGGATGGCA
TGACAGTAAGAGAATTATGCAGTGCTGCCATAACCATGAGTGATAACACTGCGGCCAACTTACTTCTGAC
AACGATCGGAGGACCGAAGGAGCTAACCGCTTTTTTGCACAACATGGGGGATCATGTAACTCGCCTTGAT
CGTTGGGAACCGGAGCTGAATGAAGCCATACCAAACGACGAGCGTGACACCACGATGCCTGTAGCAATGG
CAACAACGTTGCGCAAACTATTAACTGGCGAACTACTTACTCTAGCTTCCCGGCAACAATTAATAGACTG
GATGGAGGCGGATAAAGTTGCAGGACCACTTCTGCGCTCGGCCCTTCCGGCTGGCTGGTTTATTGCTGAT
AAATCTGGAGCCGGTGAGCGTGGGTCTCGCGGTATCATTGCAGCACTGGGGCCAGATGGTAAGCCCTCCC
GTATCGTAGTTATCTACACGACGGGGAGTCAGGCAACTATGGATGAACGAAATAGACAGATCGCTGAGAT
AGGTGCCTCACTGATTAAGCATTGGTAACTGTCAGACCAAGTTTACTCATATATACTTTAGATTGATTTA
AAACTTCATTTTTAATTTAAAAGGATCTAGGTGAAGATCCTTTTTGATAATCTCATGACCAAAATCCCTT
AACGTGAGTTTTCGTTCCACTGAGCGTCAGACCCCGTAGAAAAGATCAAAGGATCTTCTTGAGATCCTTT
TTTTCTGCGCGTAATCTGCTGCTTGCAAACAAAAAAACCACCGCTACCAGCGGTGGTTTGTTTGCCGGAT
CAAGAGCTACCAACTCTTTTTCCGAAGGTAACTGGCTTCAGCAGAGCGCAGATACCAAATACTGTTCTTC
TAGTGTAGCCGTAGTTAGGCCACCACTTCAAGAACTCTGTAGCACCGCCTACATACCTCGCTCTGCTAAT
CCTGTTACCAGTGGCTGCTGCCAGTGGCGATAAGTCGTGTCTTACCGGGTTGGACTCAAGACGATAGTTA
CCGGATAAGGCGCAGCGGTCGGGCTGAACGGGGGGTTCGTGCACACAGCCCAGCTTGGAGCGAACGACCT
ACACCGAACTGAGATACCTACAGCGTGAGCTATGAGAAAGCGCCACGCTTCCCGAAGGGAGAAAGGCGGA
CAGGTATCCGGTAAGCGGCAGGGTCGGAACAGGAGAGCGCACGAGGGAGCTTCCAGGGGGAAACGCCTGG
TATCTTTATAGTCCTGTCGGGTTTCGCCACCTCTGACTTGAGCGTCGATTTTTGTGATGCTCGTCAGGGG
GGCGGAGCCTATGGAAAAACGCCAGCAACGCGGCCTTTTTACGGTTCCTGGCCTTTTGCTGGCCTTTTGC
TCACATGTTCTTTCCTGCGTTATCCCCTGATTCTGTGGATAACCGTATTACCGCCTTTGAGTGAGCTGAT
ACCGCTCGCCGCAGCCGAACGACCGAGCGCAGCGAGTCAGTGAGCGAGGAAGCGGAAGAGCGCCCAATAC
GCAAACCGCCTCTCCCCGCGCGTTGGCCGATTCATTAATGCAGCGGATCCAGACATGATAAGATACATTG
ATGAGTTTGGACAAACCACAACTAGAATGCAGTGAAAAAAATGCTTTATTTGTGAAATTTGTGATGCTAT
TGCTTTATTTGTAACCATTATAAGCTGCAATAAACAAGTTAGCTTTTTGCAAAAGCCTAGGCCTCCAAAA
AAGCCTCCTCACTACTTCTGGAATAGCTCAGAGGCCGAGGCGGCCTCGGCCTCTGCATAAATAAAAAAAA
TTAGTCAGCCATGGGGCGGAGAATGGGCGGAACTGGGCGGAGTTAGGGGCGGGATGGGCGGAGTTAGGGG
CGGGACTATGGTTGCTGACTAATTGAGATGCGGATCCGCTGGCACGACAGGTTTCCCGACTGGAAAGCGG
GCAGTGAGCGCAACGCAATTAATGTGAGTTAGCTCACTCATTAGGCACCCCAGGCTTTACACTTTATGCT
TCCGGCTCGTATGTTGTGTGGAATTGTGAGCGGATAACAATTTCACACAGGAAACAGCTATGACCATGAT
TACGCCAAGCTAAAAAAAAAAAAGCACCGACTCGGTGCCACTTTTTCAAGTTGATAACGGACTAGCCTTA
TTTCAACTTGCTATGCTGTTTCCAGCATAGCTCTGAAACTTCTTCTTCTGCTCGGACTCTTTCGTGGTCT
CATACAGAACTTATAAGATTCCCAAATCCAAAGACATTTCACGTTTATGGTGATTTCCCAGAACACATAG
CGACATGCAAATATTGCAGGGCGCCACTCCCCTGTCCCTCACAGCCATCTTCCTGCCAGGGCGCACGCGC
GCTGGGTGTTCCCGCCTAGTGACACTGGGCCCGCGATTCCTTGGAGCGGGTTGATGACGTCAGCGTTCAA
AAAAAAGTATAAAACCGGGAACGATCACTAAATAAATTGTAATAATAATGGATCTGTCTGTTTGCCGTGC
GTGCGTTGACATCGATGTCCTCCCCATTGGCCTGCTTCGTGGCAATGCGCCACCGGTTGATGTGATGGGA
GAACTTTATGGGCCATATTCTTCTGCTCGGACTCAGGCCCTTCCTCCTCCAGCTTCTGCCGTTTGTACGC
ACGCACGGCAAACAGTGGTTAGTGCCGTTTGATCAAGGGGGCGAATTCACCCCGGTCTGATCGTTCCCGG
TTTTATACTTTCGTCCTTTCCACAAGATATATAAAGCCAAGAAATCGAAATACTTTCAAGTTACGGTAAG
CATATGATAGTCCATTTTAAAACATAATTTTAAAACTGCAAACTACCCAAGAAATTATTACTTTCTACGT
CACGTATTTTGTACTAATATCTTTGTGTTTACAGTCAAATTAATTCCAATTATCTCTCTAACAGCCTTGT
ATCGTATATGCAAATATGAAGGAATCATGGGAAATAGGCCCTCACTTAGATTCAGCTGGATCCGATTTCG
CAGATCTCCATAGAGCCCACCGCATCCCCAGCATGCCTGCTATTGTCTTCCCAATCCTCCCCCTTGCTGT
CCTGCCCCACCCCACCCCCCAGAATAGAATGACACCTACTCAGACAATGCGATGCAATTTCCTCATTTTA
TTAGGAAAGGACAGTGGGAGTGGCACCTTCCAGGGTCAAGGAAGGCACGGGGGAGGGGCAAACAACAGAT
GGCTGGCAACTAGAAGGCACAGGTTTAAACTCATTACTAACCGGGATCAGACCTTTCTTTTCTTCTTTGG
TGGCTCTGGCCAGTCTACCTTTGACAACTCATCGAGGAAGTGCGCCCCGAGCTCAGGCTCAACCATTTTA
ACATAGTATGCCTTTCCATACAGATGTTCCCTATAGTGGATGGATCGTGCAGCCTTCGTGTTTTCCAAAT
GTGCAGTCACTCCGAACTTCTGACAGTAATGTATTTCCTGCCGCAATTTCCGCTTAAAGGTTTTCGGAAC
TGATACTCTATTGTGAACGGTCAATCCAGTAATTCTTTTGGGCTGTCCAGGATTATAGACTCGACACTTA
TCGAGATTCATAAGAAATCCGTGCTTCCCGAGGATAAGTCCCAAGGCATCCAAAAGTTGCGGCTGTTGTT
GGTTTGTGGAGATAGCTATGTCATCCGCATACCGTGTAAAAATCCCCCGGAACCGCCGCGCCATAGCCCC
CAATTCGTCATCAAGATCGCGACAAATCATGTTACTGAGGTATGGGCTAGTAGGCGCCCCCTGGGGGAGG
ACCCCGTCATAGCAACAGAGGTCGCAGAGAGTATTTGCAGCAGAACCACTATAGCCCATATTTCGGAATA
TAGGCAAGACCTGCTTCTTAGTGATGCTAGGAAAGAAATCCGTGATATCCACGCAGTAGGTGTATGCGTA
TCCTATATGGAGGATTGCGTTAGTCACGATGCTGCGTTCAGGAACAAATCCGTGCGTGTACGGTGAAGCC
TCCTTTCGTATAAGGATATTCTGGTATATCCATTGTTGTCGAAGCTTCAGCTTCCTAGATGGGGCCGTGA
TAATTCTAGATCCGTTGTGCTTTGGGATTGTGAATCTGTGATAATCACACAATCGAGGTGCCGCCATCCC
CAGAACTTTCCGAATATGCGTTTGATCGAACAGAACTGGCAGCCCTTGCTTGAGGAGATTCTCGGCGTAA
GTACAACATTGAGCAATGTACTCAGGGCTAAAGCGCGGGTTTTCACTTATTTCCATAGCATGTCGCAACC
TATTTACGTAGTCATTGGGCTCCATGGTGGCGTACCGATATCGAGCTCAATTCTTTGCCAAAATGATGAG
ACAGCACAATAACCAGCACGTTGCCCAGGAGCTGTAGGAAAAAGAAGAAGGCATGAACATGGTTAGCAGA
GGCTCTAGAGCCGCCGGTCACACGCCAGAAGCCGAACCCCGCCCTGCCCCGTCCCCCCCGAAGGCAGCCG
TCCCCCCGCGGACAGCCCCGAGGCTGGAGAGGGAGAAGGGGACGGCGGCGCGGCGACGCACGAAGGCCCT
CCCCGCCCATTTCCTTCCTGCCGGCGCCGCACCGCTTCGCCCCGCGCCCGCTAGAGGGGGTGCGGCGGCG
CCTCCCAGATTTCGGCTCCGCACAGATTTGGGACAAAGGAAGTCCCTGCGCCCTCTCGCACGATTACCAT
AAAAGGCAATGGCTGCGGCTCGCCGCGCCTCGACAGCCGCCGGCGCTCCGGGGGCCGCCGCGCCCCTCCC
CCGAGCCCTCCCCGGCCCGAGGCGGCCCCGCCCCGCCCGGCACCCCCACCTGCCGCCACCCCCCGCCCGG
CACGGCGAGCCCCGCGCCACGCCCCGTACGGAGCCCCGCACCCGAAGCCGGGCCGTGCTCAGCAACTCGG
GGAGGGGGGTGCAGGGGGGGTTGCAGCCCGACCGACGCGCCCACACCCCCTGCTCACCCCCCCACGCACA
CACCCCGCACGCAGCCTTTGTTCCCCTCGCAGCCCCCCCCGCACCGCGGGGCACCGCCCCCGGCCGCGCT
CCCCTCGCGCACACTGCGGAGCGCACAAAGCCCCGCGCCGCGCCCGCAGCGCTCACAGCCGCCGGGCAGC
GCGGAGCCGCACGCGGCGCTCCCCACGCACACACACACGCACGCACCCCCCGAGCCGCTCCCCCCGCACA
AAGGGCCCTCCCGGAGCCCCTCAAGGCTTTCACGCAGCCACAGAAAAGAAACAAGCCGTCATTAAACCAA
GCGCTAATTACAGCCCGGAGGAGAAGGGCCGTCCCGCCCGCTCACCTGTGGGAGTAACGCGGTCAGTCAG
AGCCGGGGCGGGCGGCGCGA
Features (pLannotate 1.2.2; 20 found; start..end, strand, type, name):
    165..186     -  promoter       chicken β-actin promoter (fragment): No description available
    210..331     -  promoter       chicken β-actin promoter (fragment): contains a 21-bp deletion relative to the standard chicken β-actin promoter
    333..712     -  enhancer       CMV enhancer: human cytomegalovirus immediate early enhancer
    743..847     +  promoter       AmpR promoter: bla
    848..1708    +  CDS            AmpR: β-lactamase; bla; confers resistance to ampicillin, carbenicillin, and related antibiotics
   1879..2467    +  rep_origin     ori: high-copy-number ColE1/pMB1/pBR322/pUC origin of replication
   2650..2704    +  CDS            lacI (fragment): lac repressor; lacI; The lac repressor binds to the lac operator to inhibit transcription in E. coli. This inhibition can be relieved by adding lactose or isopropyl-β-D-thiogalactopyranoside (IPTG).
   2706..2840    -  polyA_signal   SV40 poly(A) signal: SV40 polyadenylation signal
   2860..2995    -  rep_origin     SV40 ori: SV40 origin of replication
   3019..3041    -  promoter       SV40 promoter (fragment): SV40 enhancer and early promoter
   3048..3087    +  CDS            lacI (fragment): lac repressor; lacI; The lac repressor binds to the lac operator to inhibit transcription in E. coli. This inhibition can be relieved by adding lactose or isopropyl-β-D-thiogalactopyranoside (IPTG).
   3100..3121    +  protein_bind   CAP binding site: CAP binding activates transcription in the presence of cAMP. E. coli catabolite activator protein
   3136..3166    +  promoter       lac promoter: promoter for the E. coli lac operon
   3174..3190    +  protein_bind   lac operator: The lac repressor binds to the lac operator to inhibit transcription in E. coli. This inhibition can be relieved by adding lactose or isopropyl-β-D-thiogalactopyranoside (IPTG). lac repressor encoded by lacI
   3244..3311    -  misc_RNA       tracrRNA (fragment): trans-activating CRISPR RNA for the Streptococcus pyogenes CRISPR/Cas9 system
   3354..3568    -  promoter       H1 promoter: human H1 RNA promoter
   3642..3716    -  CDS            Emx1 (fragment): EMX1_MOUSE - Also known as Emx-1. Experimental evidence at protein level: Swiss-Prot protein existence level 1. Transcription factor, which in cooperation with EMX2, acts to generate the boundary between the roof and archipallium in the developing brain. May function in combinations with OTX1/2 to specify cell fates in the developing central nervous system. From Mus musculus (Mouse).
   3863..4103    -  promoter       U6 promoter: RNA polymerase III promoter for human U6 snRNA
   4138..4362    -  polyA_signal   bGH poly(A) signal: bovine growth hormone polyadenylation signal
   5492..48      -  intron         chimeric intron (across the origin): chimera between introns from chicken β-actin and rabbit β-globin
