[The description below was written by a language model from this plasmid's Addgene catalogue record and pLannotate feature annotations shown in this document.]
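Description:
pAGK58 is a mammalian expression plasmid of roughly 6.45 kb for retron-based genome editing in human cells, listed as built by Gibson cloning on a pFUGW-H1-derived backbone. It is propagated in E. coli from a high-copy ColE1/pUC origin with ampicillin selection (AmpR under its own bla promoter). Although the parent vector named in the record is lentiviral, neither feature table annotates LTRs, a packaging signal or other lentiviral elements, so the plasmid appears suited to direct delivery such as transfection rather than viral packaging. Remnants of a lac promoter/operator region, an SV40 origin and an SV40 poly(A) signal are also present, and no mammalian selection marker is annotated.

The payload comprises three transcription units. A CAG promoter (CMV enhancer, chicken β-actin promoter and chimeric β-actin/β-globin intron) drives the retron "node 814" reverse transcriptase, terminated by a bGH poly(A) signal; the RT coding sequence itself is not annotated, but it presumably occupies the unlabelled gap of about 1.1 kb between the intron and the polyadenylation signal. Downstream, a human U6 promoter is followed by a region containing a short EMX1-matching segment, consistent with the retron ncRNA carrying the repair template that installs a 10 bp barcode at EMX1. The annotation tool labels this as mouse Emx1, whereas the record specifies the human gene. A human H1 promoter then precedes an S. pyogenes tracrRNA-type scaffold, consistent with the guide RNA. In this "split" design the ncRNA and gRNA are separate Pol III transcripts rather than a fusion: the RT reverse-transcribes the ncRNA into single-stranded donor DNA, while the gRNA directs cleavage at the target. No Cas9 is annotated or mentioned, so the nuclease must presumably be supplied separately. The two sequence records describe the same plasmid in opposite orientations.
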