Addgene plasmid #228118: pAGK58
Purpose: Express node 814 retron with split retron ncRNA and gRNA to edit (10bp barcode) EMX1 gene in human cells
Depositing lab: Seth Shipman. Depositing organization: J. David Gladstone Institutes. Publication: An experimental census of retrons for DNA production and genome editing. Khan AG, Rojas-Montero M, Gonzalez-Delgado A, Lopez SC, Fang RF, Crawford KD, Shipman SL. Nat Biotechnol. 2024 Sep 17. doi: 10.1038/s41587-024-02384-z. PubMed 39289529.
Backbone
  Vector backbone: pFUGW-H1 (Addgene plasmid #25870)
  Backbone size w/o insert (bp): 4363
  Total vector size (bp): 6452
  Vector type: Mammalian Expression
Growth in bacteria
  Bacterial resistance: Ampicillin, 100 μg/mL
  Growth temperature: 37°C
  Growth strain: DH5alpha
  Copy number: High Copy
Gene/Insert
  Gene/Insert name: Retron node 814, split retron ncRNA and gRNA to edit EMX1 gene (10bp barcode) in human cells
  Species: H. sapiens (human)
  Insert size (bp): 2089
  Promoter: CAG for RT, U6/H1 for ncRNA/gRNA
  Cloning method: Gibson Cloning
  Sequencing primers: 5′ U6; 3′ M13R
Terms and licenses: Academic/Nonprofit Terms; Industry Terms: Not Available to Industry
How to cite: pAGK58 was a gift from Seth Shipman (Addgene plasmid # 228118 ; http://n2t.net/addgene:228118 ; RRID:Addgene_228118)
